Addgene plasmid #190125: pMB2-D
Purpose: (Empty Backbone) Level 2 MoClo plasmid for A. baumannii
Depositing lab: Veronica Godoy-Carter. Depositing organization: Northeastern University. Publication: AspFlex: Molecular Tools to Study Gene Expression and Regulation in Acinetobacter baumannii. Brychcy M, Kokodynski A, Lloyd D, Godoy VG. ACS Synth Biol. 2023 Aug 16. doi: 10.1021/acssynbio.3c00167. PubMed 37587063.
Backbone
  Vector backbone: pTU2-D-RFP / pSB1C3
  Backbone manufacturer: Paul Freemont Lab / iGem
  Vector type: Bacterial Expression, Synthetic Biology
  Selectable markers: mRFP1
Growth in bacteria
  Bacterial resistance: Kanamycin, 50 μg/mL
  Growth temperature: 37°C
  Growth strain: DH5alpha
  Copy number: High Copy
Gene/Insert
  Gene/Insert name: None
Terms and licenses: Academic/Nonprofit Terms; Industry Terms: Not Available to Industry
Depositor comments: Added replications elements for Acinetobacter species into the PstI site; Added Kanamycin resistance cassette into EcoRV site. NGS assembly indicates that the KanR region is inverted. However, since the plasmid still confers resistance to kanamycin, this mutation is of no concern.
How to cite: pMB2-D was a gift from Veronica Godoy-Carter (Addgene plasmid # 190125 ; http://n2t.net/addgene:190125 ; RRID:Addgene_190125)
