[The description below was written by a language model from this plasmid's Addgene catalogue record and pLannotate feature annotations shown in this document.]
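Description:
pMB2-D is an empty Level 2 MoClo (Golden Gate modular cloning) destination vector adapted for use in Acinetobacter baumannii. It was built from the pTU2-D-RFP / pSB1C3 synthetic-biology backbone and is catalogued as a bacterial expression and synthetic biology plasmid of about 8 kb. In E. coli it replicates from a high-copy ColE1/pUC-type origin and is selected with kanamycin through an aphA-3 aminoglycoside phosphotransferase cassette. According to the depositor, this cassette was inserted at an EcoRV site, and replication elements for Acinetobacter species were added at the PstI site so the plasmid can shuttle between the two hosts. These Acinetobacter elements are not annotated in the feature table. They may lie in the large unannotated stretch between the T7Te and his operon terminators, though the record does not confirm this. Sequencing showed the KanR region to be inverted relative to the design, but the depositor notes that resistance is still conferred. The original pSB1C3 chloramphenicol acetyltransferase gene and its promoter are also annotated next to KanR, although chloramphenicol is not listed as a selection.

There is no gene insert. The cloning position holds an mRFP1 dropout cassette, which consists of a lac promoter with its CAP binding site and operator and a residual lacI fragment, followed by the mRFP1 coding sequence and the rrnB T1 and T7Te terminators. In MoClo systems, correct assembly of Level 1 transcription units replaces such a cassette, so red colonies mark uncut parental vector and white colonies are candidate assemblies. This explains why mRFP1 is listed as a selectable marker. Additional terminators and a BioBrick prefix remain from the parent backbone. The plasmid is intended for assembling multi-gene constructs to study gene expression and regulation in A. baumannii.
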