Features (pLannotate 1.2.2; 15 found; start..end, strand, type, name):
     23..110     +  CDS            lacI (fragment): lac repressor; lacI; The lac repressor binds to the lac operator to inhibit transcription in E. coli. This inhibition can be relieved by adding lactose or isopropyl-β-D-thiogalactopyranoside (IPTG).
    123..144     +  protein_bind   CAP binding site: CAP binding activates transcription in the presence of cAMP. E. coli catabolite activator protein
    159..189     +  promoter       lac promoter: promoter for the E. coli lac operon
    197..213     +  protein_bind   lac operator: The lac repressor binds to the lac operator to inhibit transcription in E. coli. This inhibition can be relieved by adding lactose or isopropyl-β-D-thiogalactopyranoside (IPTG). lac repressor encoded by lacI
    249..923     +  CDS            mRFP1: mRFP1 is a basic (constitutively fluorescent) red fluorescent protein published in 2002, derived from Discosoma sp.. It is reported to be a somewhat slowly-maturing monomer with low acid sensitivity.
    971..1042    +  terminator     rrnB T1 terminator: transcription terminator T1 from the E. coli rrnB gene
   1058..1085    +  terminator     T7Te terminator: phage T7 early transcription terminator
   5046..5103    +  terminator     his operon terminator: This putative transcriptin terminator from the E. coli his operon has a 2-bp deletion introduced during synthesis. Its efficiency has not been determined.
   5298..5886    -  rep_origin     ori: high-copy-number ColE1/pMB1/pBR322/pUC origin of replication
   6069..6163    -  terminator     lambda t0 terminator: transcription terminator from phage lambda
   6192..6986    -  CDS            KanR: aminoglycoside phosphotransferase; aphA-3; confers resistance to kanamycin
   7084..7740    -  CDS            cat: CAT_ECOLX - Experimental evidence at protein level: Swiss-Prot protein existence level 1. This enzyme is an effector of chloramphenicol resistance in bacteria. From Escherichia coli. This protein is used as a marker in many commonly used cloning vectors, such as pACYC184.
   7741..7838    -  promoter       cat promoter: promoter of the E. coli cat gene encoding chloramphenicol acetyltransferase
   7924..7967    -  terminator     bacterial terminator: putative bacterial transcription terminator
   7970..1       +  misc_feature   BioBrick prefix (across the origin): BioBrick prefix for parts that do not start with "ATG"
>Addgene plasmid #190125 | pMB2-D | addgene full sequence | sequence record 379800 | Addgene NGS Result
GGTCTCATCGAATCTAGAGACGCAATACGCAAACCGCCTCTCCCCGCGCGTTGGCCGATTCATTAATGCA
GCTGGCACGACAGGTTTCCCGACTGGAAAGCGGGCAGTGAGCGCAACGCAATTAATGTGAGTTAGCTCAC
TCATTAGGCACCCCAGGCTTTACACTTTATGCTTCCGGCTCGTATGTTGTGTGGAATTGTGAGCGGATAA
CAATTTCACACATACTAGAGAAAGAGGAGAAATACTAGATGGCTTCCTCCGAAGACGTTATCAAAGAGTT
CATGCGTTTCAAAGTTCGTATGGAAGGTTCCGTTAACGGTCACGAGTTCGAAATCGAAGGTGAAGGTGAA
GGTCGTCCGTACGAAGGTACCCAGACCGCTAAACTGAAAGTTACCAAAGGTGGTCCGCTGCCGTTCGCTT
GGGACATCCTGTCCCCGCAGTTCCAGTACGGTTCCAAAGCTTACGTTAAACACCCGGCTGACATCCCGGA
CTACCTGAAACTGTCCTTCCCGGAAGGTTTCAAATGGGAACGTGTTATGAACTTCGAAGACGGTGGTGTT
GTTACCGTTACCCAGGACTCCTCCCTGCAAGACGGTGAGTTCATCTACAAAGTTAAACTGCGTGGTACCA
ACTTCCCGTCCGACGGTCCGGTTATGCAGAAAAAAACCATGGGTTGGGAAGCTTCCACCGAACGTATGTA
CCCGGAAGACGGTGCTCTGAAAGGTGAAATCAAAATGCGTCTGAAACTGAAAGACGGTGGTCACTACGAC
GCTGAAGTTAAAACCACCTACATGGCTAAAAAACCGGTTCAGCTGCCGGGTGCTTACAAAACCGACATCA
AACTGGACATCACCTCCCACAACGAAGACTACACCATCGTTGAACAGTACGAACGTGCTGAAGGTCGTCA
CTCCACCGGTGCTTAATAACGCTGATAGTGCTAGTGTAGATCGCTACTAGAGCCAGGCATCAAATAAAAC
GAAAGGCTCAGTCGAAAGACTGGGCCTTTCGTTTTATCTGTTGTTTGTCGGTGAACGCTCTCTACTAGAG
TCACACTGGCTCACCTTCGGGTGGGCCTTTCTGCGTTTATACGTCTCATTAGTGTTAGAGACCCTGCAGT
TGCAAGACAATATCGACCGCTTGCAGCTTGATAAAGTGATCAAAGAGGGACGAGCAGCTACAGCACTGCT
AAGGGAGATCGGAGAGCCACTGCCGCCACCAGTGAAAGTGAAAACAGGTTGGTTTAGTGCTGATTATTAC
GGCTTTGAGGACATGCTCACACGTTGGGATAATGATCAATCTAGCCTTTCCATTTATCACAGAGAGATAA
AAGAGGAGCAACAGGAACAGCAACGAAAACAACAGCAGATAGAAAGAGAAACTAAACAAAAACAGGAAGA
TGACAAAAAGAAACGGCAGGACTATGAAAGATATTTATCAAAATACGGCTATGTCAAAGATGCTGAGTAT
GACCATATCAGCGACCATGTTGCTTCAGACATTTCCATGTTTACACGTCTTCAGGCGCAGGCATGGGCAA
GTAACGATATGCAAGAGTACATAAGGTGTTCAAAGCAAAAATACGAGCAGATCAGCGACAGAATAGCCTA
TGAGCGTGACTTGAAAAAAATCGGGCAATTGAGCCGTATCCTGGATAAAGACAGACAGGCACTTGCTGAT
ATTTTACCGCAGTTGATGCCTTACTATGAGCAGATGCAACAGGCTGTTAATAAACGGAAAATTTTACTTG
AGAATGAGCGACAGCCATCATTTAAACCACGTTATGACCAAGAACAGCCTAAGCCGAAAAAAGACAATGA
CCTAACTTTTTAATGTGTTACAATAGCATTCAAATGTAACACATTGGAGTGAAAAACATGACAGAAGCGA
CTTTTACCTTTCGGGTAGACCATGACCTAAAGCAAGAATTTTCAAGCCTTGCTAAGACTGTTGATCGGTC
GGGGGCGCAGCTAATCCGTGACTTCATGCGTGACTTTGTTAAGAAGCAACAGGAAGCCGCAGACTATGAC
AAATGGTTCAAGCAGCAGGTACAGATCGGCTTAAATGAAGCCAATGCAGGCAAGTTGATTCCACATGAGG
ACGTAAAGGCAGAGTTTGCCGCTAGACGTGCTGCAACATTGGCGAAACTGGCAGCGAAGAATGAAGATTG
AGTGGACTGAAACAGCTCGCCAAGATCGTAGAAATATCTATGATTATCTTGAAGAACGCAACCCTATAGC
AGCTATTGAAATTGATGATTTAATTGAAGAAAAGACAGATTTACTTGTTGATAATCGACTGATGGGGCGC
ACAGGCAGACAGAAAGATACTAGGGAGTTAGTGATACATCCGCATTATGTGGTTGTATATGACATCACTG
ATATAATACGGATACTCAGAGTGCTACACACATCGCAGGAGTGGTCATGACTTACTCATGTACTTTGGAT
TATTTAGTGTTATAAAATCCTGATTTATAAATTTTTTTTGTTAAAAAAGATAAAAGCCCCTTGCAATTGC
TTGGGGCTTTACCGTAATTTATGGGGTACAGATCTTCGATACTGACATATCGGCAATCGAAAGCATTAAG
GTTTGACGACCGCTAATGATTTCACCACAGGGGCTTAATGTACCTGTCTTAAATTCTAAGGTTTTAACTC
GCTTTGTCAAGCATAGACCCCAAAAATTTAGCCAATGTCTGTAACTCAATCTGTCCATGTGTGGGTGATG
AGGTACAGTGACGCTAGCACACATCGGAAAAACGCTATTACTAGGGGAACTGAACAGAGTAGCGGACGCA
ATGAGTAGTCATTTAATTGGCGGTTATGAGCGTGTTCAGGCGGTGCTATCAATCGTAATCATAACAGTGG
CAGCTTGATACAGTGATGTCATCCCTGATGCGAAAGCGACCGACCGACGGTACATCGAATGGGAATACTT
TAGGGTGATTTTTAAGAATCGCTCTAGGGTGAGTATTTCCCATTCAGCTCTGCTCCCTCCCTCTGGTACT
TTAATCAAAAGCACTACTAAACATATGTTTTTAAATAAAAAATATTGATATAGAGATAATATTAGTAAGA
ATAATTAAACAATTGAATATAGATAAATCATTGTTAAATAAAGATTAATTATTAAAATGAATGTATACTT
ATATATAAATCAATGATTTAAAATATTTGATAAAGAAAACTTTTCAAAAAAAATATAATTGAGATTGTGT
CATTTCGGTCAATTCTTAATATGTTCCACGCAAGTTTTAGCTATGGTGCTAAACAGAAATTTGCTGAAAA
AGAACTTTTCACTGAACTGGTTAAAATGTAAGCAGCCTGAGAGCCGCCAAAAATTTTAAAAACAAACCGC
CTTAATCATCTTCAAAAAATACCTCTAAAACCTCACCATTTGCGTTTTAAGACCCATATTTCATCCTGCC
CTTATGTTCCCATGCTGATAGCTATAAAGTGTCTGTAATCGCTTCCTATGACGTTCTAGGCTGTTGATAA
CTTTTGGAACAACGCAAAATGTTAAAATCCGATCATTTTTTAACCTAGTTATTTTCGTTACAGGGTAACT
TTGGTAGTATTATTTCAATATTTAGTTGTTACAGGATAACAAAATATATGTTACAGGGTAATTAATTTAG
CGTTACAGGATAACTATAGTTACAGGGTAACGTTAAATAGTTATCCTGTAATTTAAAAATAGTTGCAGGA
TAGCATAAATTTTTACAAATAAATTTTATAAAAAGTTATCCTGTAACTAAAAACAATGTTATCCTGTAAC
TATGATATACTATATGGGAGTTAAAGACATGAAAGACCCGAACGATCAGAAAACACAGGACATGCTAAAA
GAGCCGCCAAAAACCAATGCCGAACGACAAAAAGCATATCGTGAAAAACGCAAAAGCCTTGATAGTCAAC
GTTTGGAGGTGTTTATAGATAAGGGTGTGTCGGATATGCTTGCGGACATGGTGGGCGCAGCAGGGGAGAG
CCAAAAAGCCATTTTGACCGCATTGATTGAGAAAGAGTATAAGCGGCTGTATGCAGTGAAAAATAGCAAG
CTAAAAAAGTACATTGATTCAAAAAGTAATGCAGATAAAAAAGAAACCCTCGATTTATGAGGGTTTTTTA
TAACTACTAATGCCTATGAAAATAAGTGCTTATCATTTTCTCTAATGTACCCAATAAAATCGGGGTTTTG
TTCCACAAGTTTCTTGATGTCATTATCATGTTTCTTCAGTAAGTAAGCCCCGATCAGGATCTTGCGTTTT
GCATCGTCTGACCTTGCCTGTTTTTGCTCTCGACCTTTCACCACAGCGTCAGCTAGATCCTTTCTTGCCT
TTTCCTGACGTTCCAATTTTTCCTTTTCTTCATCGAGCATTTGACCCAATTCCATAGCTGTTTTTTTGAC
CATTTTTAATGCCTGTGTCTCAACCTATTTTCCGAAGTATGAACCATCATCAATGTGAAAAGTGTTCTAC
TTCAAAAACTCGACTTACATCAAGATCCGAGCGCAGCGAGCAAAATCAAAAAACAAAGTCAAAGCCTTAT
TGCTCTTGCTTTTGCTTTTAGCCTCGCAGAGTTCCCGAAGGGCGCACTTACGCAAAATTTTTGCTACGCC
AAATTTTGCAAGTACGGTCAGGGAAACCCCGACACCCCAACCGCCCAAAACTTGGGGCGGCTGTTAATAA
ACAGGTGATGAAAATGGCAATTTACCATTGTGAAATGCAGAACATTTCGAGGTCAGATGGTCGCTCAATC
GTGGCATGTGCAGCATACCGAGCAGGCGAAAAATTGTACTGTGATACGTACGGAAAAGAGCAGGACTACA
CCAAAAAAACAGGCATTGAATACACCCAAATTTTTGCCCCAACTGGGGCAAGTCCTGACATGTTAGATCG
TCAAACCCTATGGAATCGGGTAGAGCAATCCGAACTAAAAAAGAACGGTGACATCAAACAGGAGGCAAGA
TTAGCAAAGGAAGTAGAGATAGCATTGCCGCATGAACTGGATAAGACACAGCGTCAGGCAACTTGTTAAC
TGCAGTCCGGCAAAAAAGGGCAAGGTGTCACCACCCTGCCCTTTTTCTTTAAAACCGAAAAGATTACTTC
GCGTTATGCAGGCTTCCTCGCTCACTGACTCGCTGCGCTCGGTCGTTCGGCTGCGGCGAGCGGTATCAGC
TCACTCAAAGGCGGTAATACGGTTATCCACAGAATCAGGGGATAACGCAGGAAAGAACATGTGAGCAAAA
GGCCAGCAAAAGGCCAGGAACCGTAAAAAGGCCGCGTTGCTGGCGTTTTTCCACAGGCTCCGCCCCCCTG
ACGAGCATCACAAAAATCGACGCTCAAGTCAGAGGTGGCGAAACCCGACAGGACTATAAAGATACCAGGC
GTTTCCCCCTGGAAGCTCCCTCGTGCGCTCTCCTGTTCCGACCCTGCCGCTTACCGGATACCTGTCCGCC
TTTCTCCCTTCGGGAAGCGTGGCGCTTTCTCATAGCTCACGCTGTAGGTATCTCAGTTCGGTGTAGGTCG
TTCGCTCCAAGCTGGGCTGTGTGCACGAACCCCCCGTTCAGCCCGACCGCTGCGCCTTATCCGGTAACTA
TCGTCTTGAGTCCAACCCGGTAAGACACGACTTATCGCCACTGGCAGCAGCCACTGGTAACAGGATTAGC
AGAGCGAGGTATGTAGGCGGTGCTACAGAGTTCTTGAAGTGGTGGCCTAACTACGGCTACACTAGAAGAA
CAGTATTTGGTATCTGCGCTCTGCTGAAGCCAGTTACCTTCGGAAAAAGAGTTGGTAGCTCTTGATCCGG
CAAACAAACCACCGCTGGTAGCGGTGGTTTTTTTGTTTGCAAGCAGCAGATTACGCGCAGAAAAAAAGGA
TCTCAAGAAGATCCTTTGATCTTTTCTACGGGGTCTGACGCTCAGTGGAACGAAAACTCACGTTAAGGGA
TTTTGGTCATGAGATTATCAAAAAGGATCTTCACCTAGATCCTTTTAAATTAAAAATGAAGTTTTAAATC
AATCTAAAGTATATATGAGTAAACTTGGTCTGACAGCTCGAGGCTTGGATTCTCACCAATAAAAAACGCC
CGGCGGCAACCGAGCGTTCTGAACAAATCCAGATGGAGTTCTGAGGTCATTACTGGATCTATCAACAGGA
GTCCAAGCGAGCTCGATCCGCCGGCGACGTCCTAAAACAATTCATCCAGTAAAATATAATATTTTATTTT
CTCCCAATCAGGCTTGATCCCCAGTAAGTCAAAAAATAGCTCGACATACTGTTCTTCCCCGATATCCTCC
CTGATCGACCGGACGCAGAAGGCAATGTCATACCACTTGTCCGCCCTGCCGCTTCTCCCAAGATCAATAA
AGCCACTTACTTTGCCATCTTTCACAAAGATGTTGCTGTCTCCCAGGTCGCCGTGGGAAAAGACAAGTTC
CTCTTCGGGCTTTTCCGTCTTTAAAAAATCATACAGCTCGCGCGGATCTTTAAATGGAGTGTCTTCTTCC
CAGTTTTCGCAATCCACATCGGCCAGATCGTTATTCAGTAAGTAATCCAATTCGGCTAAGCGGCTGTCTA
AGCTATTCGTATAGGGACAATCCGATATGTCGATGGAGTGAAAGAGCCTGATGCACTCCGCATACAGCTC
GATAATCTTTTCAGGGCTTTGTTCATCTTCATACTCTTCCGAGCAAAGGACGCCATCGGCCTCACTCATG
AGCAGATTGCTCCAGCCATCATGCCGTTCAAAGTGCAGGACCTTTGGAACAGGCAGCTTTCCTTCCAGCC
ATAGCATCATGTCCTTTTCCCGTTCCACATCATAGGTGGTCCCTTTATACCGGCTGTCCGTCATTTTTAA
ATATAGGTTTTCATTTTCTCCCACCAGCTTATATACCTTAGCAGGAGACATTCCTTCCGTATCTTTTACG
CAGCGGTATTTTTCGATCAGTTTTTTCAATTCCGGTGATATTCTCATTTTAGCCATTTATTATTTCCTTC
CTCTTTTCTACAGTATTTAAAGATTATATCACATTATCCATTAAAAATCAAACGGATCCCCAGCTTCTCG
AGAAATCAAATTACGCCCCGCCCTGCCACTCATCGCAGTACTGTTGTAATTCATTAAGCATTCTGCCGAC
ATGGAAGCCATCACAAACGGCATGATGAACCTGAATCGCCAGCGGCATCAGCACCTTGTCGCCTTGCGTA
TAATATTTGCCCATGGTGAAAACGGGGGCGAAGAAGTTGTCCATATTGGCCACGTTTAAATCAAAACTGG
TGAAACTCACCCAGGGATTGGCTGACACGAAAAACATATTCTCAATAAACCCTTTAGGGAAATAGGCCAG
GTTTTCACCGTAACACGCCACATCTTGCGAATATATGTGTAGAAACTGCCGGAAATCGTCGTGGTATTCA
CTCCAGAGCGATGAAAACGTTTCAGTTTGCTCATGGAAAACGGTGTAACAAGGGTGAACACTATCCCATA
TCACCAGCTCACCGTCTTTCATTGCCATACGAAATTCCGGATGAGCATTCATCAGGCGGGCAAGAATGTG
AATAAAGGCCGGATAAAACTTGTGCTTATTTTTCTTTACGGTCTTTAAAAAGGCCGTAATATCCAGCTGA
ACGGTCTGGTTATAGGTACATTGAGCAACTGACTGAAATGCCTCAAAATGTTCTTTACGATGCCATTGGG
ATATATCAACGGTGGTATATCCAGTGATTTTTTTCTCCATTTTAGCTTCCTTAGCTCCTGAAAATCTCGA
TAACTCAAAAAATACGCCCGGTAGTGATCTTATTTCATTATGGTGAAAGTTGGAACCTCTTACGTGCCCG
ATCAACTCGAGTGCCACCTGACGTCTAAGAAACCATTATTATCATGACATTAACCTATAAAAATAGGCGT
ATCACGAGGCAGAATTTCAGATAAAAAAAATCCTTAGCTTTCGCTAAGGATGATTTCTGGAATTCGCGGC
CGCTTCTAGA
